Addgene plasmid #113118: Dppa1-T2A-H2B-Halo donor
Purpose: Donor plasmid for knock-in T2A-H2B-Halo to the c-terminal of mouse Dppa1 coding sequence
Depositing lab: Janet Rossant. Depositing organization: Hospital for Sick Children. Publication: Efficient generation of targeted large insertions by microinjection into two-cell-stage mouse embryos. Gu B, Posfai E, Rossant J. Nat Biotechnol. 2018 Jun 11. pii: nbt.4166. doi: 10.1038/nbt.4166. PubMed 29889212.
Backbone
  Vector backbone: pbluescript
  Vector type: Synthetic Biology
Growth in bacteria
  Bacterial resistance: Ampicillin, 100 μg/mL
  Growth temperature: 37°C
  Growth strain: DH5alpha
  Copy number: High Copy
Gene/Insert
  Gene/Insert name: Dppa1 donor region including homology arms and T2A-H2B-Halo
  Species: M. musculus (mouse), Synthetic
  Cloning method: Gibson Cloning
  Sequencing primers: 5′ CACACAGGAAACAGCTATGAC; 3′ CGCAACTGTTGGGAAGGGC
Terms and licenses: Academic/Nonprofit Terms; Industry Terms: Not Available to Industry
How to cite: Dppa1-T2A-H2B-Halo donor was a gift from Janet Rossant (Addgene plasmid # 113118 ; http://n2t.net/addgene:113118 ; RRID:Addgene_113118)
