[The description below was written by a language model from this plasmid's Addgene catalogue record and pLannotate feature annotations shown in this document.]
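Description:
Dppa1-T2A-H2B-Halo donor is a homology-directed repair template built in a pBluescript backbone and designed to knock a T2A-H2B-HaloTag reporter cassette into the C-terminal end of the mouse Dppa1 coding sequence. It is a high-copy E. coli plasmid carrying the ColE1/pUC-type origin, an f1 phage origin, and the β-lactamase gene with its own promoter for ampicillin selection. Remnants of the pBluescript cloning region are annotated around the insert, including fragments of the multiple cloning site, T7 and T3 promoters, the lac promoter/operator with its CAP site, and a partial lacZα. These are backbone features and play no evident role in the targeting function.

The insert, assembled by Gibson cloning, consists of mouse Dppa1 homology arms flanking the reporter. The feature table annotates a human histone H2B coding sequence followed by a TEV protease recognition site and a HaloTag coding sequence. The T2A element and the homology arms are not individually annotated; they presumably lie in the unannotated stretches on either side of the H2B-Halo fusion, but the record gives neither their exact boundaries nor their lengths. No promoter is included for the cassette. After in-frame integration, the endogenous Dppa1 locus would drive expression, and the T2A ribosome-skipping peptide would separate the Dppa1 protein from a chromatin-bound H2B-Halo fusion. This fusion marks nuclei of expressing cells, since HaloTag binds chloroalkane ligands such as fluorescent dyes covalently. The associated publication concerns efficient generation of large targeted insertions by microinjection into two-cell-stage mouse embryos, so the plasmid serves as a donor for making Dppa1 reporter mice. The record does not state which nuclease or guide components it is paired with.
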