Features (pLannotate 1.2.2; 17 found; start..end, strand, type, name):
   1354..1731    +  CDS            H2B: human histone H2B; HIST1H2BJ
   1753..1773    +  CDS            TEV site: tobacco etch virus (TEV) protease recognition and cleavage site
   1789..2672    +  CDS            HaloTag® (fragment): modified bacterial dehalogenase that forms covalent bonds with chloroalkane derivatives
   2677..2702    -  misc_feature   MCS (fragment): pBluescript multiple cloning site
   3750..3773    -  misc_feature   MCS (fragment): pBluescript multiple cloning site
   3782..3800    -  promoter       T7 promoter: promoter for bacteriophage T7 RNA polymerase
   3808..3963    +  CDS            lacZα (fragment): LacZα fragment of β-galactosidase; lacZ fragment
   3994..4422    -  rep_origin     f1 ori (sequence partly withheld): f1 bacteriophage origin of replication; arrow indicates direction of (+) strand synthesis
   4449..4553    +  promoter       AmpR promoter: bla
   4554..5414    +  CDS            AmpR: β-lactamase; bla; confers resistance to ampicillin, carbenicillin, and related antibiotics
   5585..6173    +  rep_origin     ori: high-copy-number ColE1/pMB1/pBR322/pUC origin of replication
   6356..6448    +  CDS            lacI (fragment): lac repressor; lacI; The lac repressor binds to the lac operator to inhibit transcription in E. coli. This inhibition can be relieved by adding lactose or isopropyl-β-D-thiogalactopyranoside (IPTG).
   6461..6482    +  protein_bind   CAP binding site: CAP binding activates transcription in the presence of cAMP. E. coli catabolite activator protein
   6497..6527    +  promoter       lac promoter: promoter for the E. coli lac operon
   6535..6551    +  protein_bind   lac operator: The lac repressor binds to the lac operator to inhibit transcription in E. coli. This inhibition can be relieved by adding lactose or isopropyl-β-D-thiogalactopyranoside (IPTG). lac repressor encoded by lacI
   6596..6614    +  promoter       T3 promoter: promoter for bacteriophage T3 RNA polymerase
   6627..6676    -  misc_feature   MCS (fragment): pBluescript multiple cloning site
>Addgene plasmid #113118 | Dppa1-T2A-H2B-Halo donor | addgene full sequence | sequence record 217827 | Addgene NGS Result
ATACTAAGATGAGTTCAAAATAATCACCCGAAGACAGATTTGTGTCAATTGTCACATTGCACCATTTGAG
CTTTCTGACCCTATGTTGTTTCCATCCCTGTACACATGACACTGACCCAAGCACAGAAAAGCTTTGTCCC
CACTTCTTTGTAATCCTCAGCACAGGTGCTCTTGTGGCTGAATGGAGATGCTCATTTTGGTTCTACATTT
CAGTGGTAGAGAGGGCCAGTATACAGATGGCAAAATCCACAATGTCCAAAGCCCACCCATGAGTTTAAGT
TAGTCTGTTTCCTTCTTTGATTTGCTCCTCTGTGAGCTCTAGAAGCTCAAATCCCAGTCTACCATGACTA
TTTGCAATAAATGTTCCACTCACAGCAGATGGGAAAGGCTAGAACCCAGACCCCAGCAGTTCTCAAACCA
TTGACTTTCCCTGTGGGGCCTGATGTCTTGTGCACGTGCTGTATGCAAGTGTGTGTCATGCATGTTGTCT
TTGTAGTTGTTTCCAAGACAACCAGCTCCCTGTGGAAAGGAAATGCTTATTGTTTCACCAATTTTCCCAC
ACTATATTAATATTAGAGTATGCAGATTTCAAAACCATTTTTTTCTTTAGCAGGAATTTATTAATTATTG
TGTTGGGAACTAGTTTTAGCGGTAGTTGCGGTGGTGTGGTTTTGTGTGTAAAGTCCATGGCACCTGAGAA
GGTCAGAGAACACTTTGTGGGGCTGGGTCTCTCCGGCCTGTCTCTGGTTACCAGGGATGTAGCATGGGTC
ACCTCCTCACCTTAGGACCACAGTGCTAAGCTGAAATACAGGAGCCACCCAGTTCTTAGTCCTGTTCCAG
AATGGACATCCTGATTAGAATCCTCCACTAGGTGTTATATATCTGCCTTTTAAACTTGCCACTCTTGTTT
CCATTACATGAGTAGATGGATAGATGCTAATATGAACTTCGTTTTTAATTTTAATGTTATTTTTTTTTAG
TTTGTCTGATGTTTATTAAGCAAACTTTTCTATGATTTAATACCACATTTCTGTGTGGGACTGTTCATTC
ACTGTTACAGTTTTGTTGTGAGTGGGGATTCTGCAGCCCCAAATTCACTCAAGCTGAATCATGAATGAAA
AGAATCTGCTCAGATCTGAAAAGTGACCTTCATGTTCCTTTCTTAACAACTCTCTCTTCAGCTCGGTTGT
CTTCCATGGATTTCAGAATGAAGTTTTTCAAAGTGCAGAGCAACCCGAAGCTGTAGACACTGTCGACATT
ATCAAAGTTCCAGTTGCCATTGATATCGAATTCGAGGGCAGAGGAAGTCTTCTAACATGCGGTGACGTGG
AGGAGAATCCCGGCCCTACCGGTATGCCAGAGCCAGCGAAGTCTGCTCCCGCCCCGAAAAAGGGCTCCAA
GAAGGCGGTGACTAAGGCGCAGAAGAAAGGCGGCAAGAAGCGCAAGCGCAGCCGCAAGGAGAGCTATTCC
ATCTATGTGTACAAGGTTCTGAAGCAGGTCCACCCTGACACCGGCATTTCGTCCAAGGCCATGGGCATCA
TGAATTCGTTTGTGAACGACATTTTCGAGCGCATCGCAGGTGAGGCTTCCCGCCTGGCGCATTACAACAA
GCGCTCGACCATCACCTCCAGGGAGATCCAGACGGCCGTGCGCCTGCTGCTGCCTGGGGAGTTGGCCAAG
CACGCCGTGTCCGAGGGTACTAAGGCCATCACCAAGTACACCAGCGCTAAGGATCCACCGGTCGCCACCA
TGGAGGATCTGTACTTTCAGAGCGATAACGATGGATCCGAAATCGGTACTGGCTTTCCATTCGACCCCCA
TTATGTGGAAGTCCTGGGCGAGCGCATGCACTACGTCGATGTTGGTCCGCGCGATGGCACCCCTGTGCTG
TTCCTGCACGGTAACCCGACCTCCTCCTACGTGTGGCGCAACATCATCCCGCATGTTGCACCGACCCATC
GCTGCATTGCTCCAGACCTGATCGGTATGGGCAAATCCGACAAACCAGACCTGGGTTATTTCTTCGACGA
CCACGTCCGCTTCATGGATGCCTTCATCGAAGCCCTGGGTCTGGAAGAGGTCGTCCTGGTCATTCACGAC
TGGGGCTCCGCTCTGGGTTTCCACTGGGCCAAGCGCAATCCAGAGCGCGTCAAAGGTATTGCATTTATGG
AGTTCATCCGCCCTATCCCGACCTGGGACGAATGGCCAGAATTTGCCCGCGAGACCTTCCAGGCCTTCCG
CACCACCGACGTCGGCCGCAAGCTGATCATCGATCAGAACGTTTTTATCGAGGGTACGCTGCCGATGGGT
GTCGTCCGCCCGCTGACTGAAGTCGAGATGGACCATTACCGCGAGCCGTTCCTGAATCCTGTTGACCGCG
AGCCACTGTGGCGCTTCCCAAACGAGCTGCCAATCGCCGGTGAGCCAGCGAACATCGTCGCGCTGGTCGA
AGAATACATGGACTGGCTGCACCAGTCCCCTGTCCCGAAGCTGCTGTTCTGGGGCACCCCAGGCGTTCTG
ATCCCACCGGCCGAAGCCGCTCGCCTGGCCAAAAGCCTGCCTAACTGCAAGGCTGTGGACATCGGCCCGG
GTCTGAATCTGCTGCAAGAAGACAACCCGGACCTGATCGGCAGCGAGATCGCGCGCTGGCTGTCTACTCT
GGAGATTTCCGGTTAAGGATCCACTAGTTCTAGAGCGGCCGCTGAGGGGCCATCATCCTAAGACTGCAGA
AGAAAGAATGTCACCTGACCATGCTGTTATATTTTCTCTGTGTCAGTTCATAGCGTGTTCCAATTTGCCA
GCAGCAGTGGAGAGGGCGTCCCTCTCGCTGTTCATAGGCCTAGTCATTGTTCATATAGGACTCATTCCTA
CCACACACTGGGGAGCATTCTCTCAAACAGGAACAGCTTAGAATCTCCTGTGTGCTTTAGATGCCCCAAG
TTGTGTCTATGAGACAAAATCATTGGTAATGCAGAAAAGGGACTTCAACTTAGTTATGAAACCCATAAAG
AAGAGAGGGATACGATTTAAAAATTAAAATATGTAAATAATTAAATAAATAAATGCACGGGGGAGGAATA
AATAAATGCAAGTGGGGAGGGCAAGACTTAATTTTGAAGTACTTCATTATCATGCTTCCTTTCTTTTATT
GTAACTTATAACATTATTTTCATCACCTTCCCCAAAGGGGCTTAAGTCATGGGAACTACGGGTTTAATTT
GTCTGGTAGATAAACAGAAAGGAGTCTAGAGGCGTCTATGTTTTCTAATGGCTCCTGAAATATGACACAG
TGTACTATGGTTGATCTTAGGATAAGAATGTGTGTTTTCTGTCAGGAGAGGCTACCATGGTGAGTATGGA
CCAGGCAGACACCTGGGAAGAGGATAATGGGGCACAGGCTTGAGTTCATTAGAGCTATTTTCACTACACT
TCTGCCTTGATGCTCGGTGTTCCTAGACTCACTCCCCGAGCTCTGAGTTAGGAGCTAGAAGGAGACAAAG
CAGAAATGGAAGGGAAGATGAGCGAGGGGGCCTCAGGGTCTCAGCCTTAGAGAAGTCCTGTTGCAGGTGG
GACAATGTTTGGGGCTACCACTGGTTTCATGTAGAGTTCTAAGTTTCTAATTGTCTACAGGCCATGTTTA
TATTTAAATGTATTTCAGAAAACAAAATATTTTTTTATAGTGAATCAGTTTGAAACAATCAGCAAACTAT
CTGGTTTTGCTAAGAATTAACAAAGGCTGCTGTATTGATGCGGCCGCCACCGCGGTGGAGCTCCAATTCG
CCCTATAGTGAGTCGTATTACGCGCGCTCACTGGCCGTCGTTTTACAACGTCGTGACTGGGAAAACCCTG
GCGTTACCCAACTTAATCGCCTTGCAGCACATCCCCCTTTCGCCAGCTGGCGTAATAGCGAAGAGGCCCG
CACCGATCGCCCTTCCCAACAGTTGCGCAGCCTGAATGGCGAATGGAAATTGTAAGCGTTAATATTTTGT
TAAAATTCGCGTTAAATTTTTGTTAAATCAGCTCATTTTTTAACCAATAGGCCGAAATCGGCAAAATCCC
TTATAAATCAAAAGAATAGACCGAGATAGGGT
[37 nt withheld, positions 4093-4129]
AAAGAACGTGGACTCCAACGTCAAAGG
[49 nt withheld, positions 4157-4205]
T
[91 nt withheld, positions 4207-4297]
G
[124 nt withheld, positions 4299-4422]
CAGGTGGCACTTTTCGGGGAAATGTGCGCGGAACCCCTATTTGTTTATTTTTCTAAATACATTCAAATAT
GTATCCGCTCATGAGACAATAACCCTGATAAATGCTTCAATAATATTGAAAAAGGAAGAGTATGAGTATT
CAACATTTCCGTGTCGCCCTTATTCCCTTTTTTGCGGCATTTTGCCTTCCTGTTTTTGCTCACCCAGAAA
CGCTGGTGAAAGTAAAAGATGCTGAAGATCAGTTGGGTGCACGAGTGGGTTACATCGAACTGGATCTCAA
CAGCGGTAAGATCCTTGAGAGTTTTCGCCCCGAAGAACGTTTTCCAATGATGAGCACTTTTAAAGTTCTG
CTATGTGGCGCGGTATTATCCCGTATTGACGCCGGGCAAGAGCAACTCGGTCGCCGCATACACTATTCTC
AGAATGACTTGGTTGAGTACTCACCAGTCACAGAAAAGCATCTTACGGATGGCATGACAGTAAGAGAATT
ATGCAGTGCTGCCATAACCATGAGTGATAACACTGCGGCCAACTTACTTCTGACAACGATCGGAGGACCG
AAGGAGCTAACCGCTTTTTTGCACAACATGGGGGATCATGTAACTCGCCTTGATCGTTGGGAACCGGAGC
TGAATGAAGCCATACCAAACGACGAGCGTGACACCACGATGCCTGTAGCAATGGCAACAACGTTGCGCAA
ACTATTAACTGGCGAACTACTTACTCTAGCTTCCCGGCAACAATTAATAGACTGGATGGAGGCGGATAAA
GTTGCAGGACCACTTCTGCGCTCGGCCCTTCCGGCTGGCTGGTTTATTGCTGATAAATCTGGAGCCGGTG
AGCGTGGGTCTCGCGGTATCATTGCAGCACTGGGGCCAGATGGTAAGCCCTCCCGTATCGTAGTTATCTA
CACGACGGGGAGTCAGGCAACTATGGATGAACGAAATAGACAGATCGCTGAGATAGGTGCCTCACTGATT
AAGCATTGGTAACTGTCAGACCAAGTTTACTCATATATACTTTAGATTGATTTAAAACTTCATTTTTAAT
TTAAAAGGATCTAGGTGAAGATCCTTTTTGATAATCTCATGACCAAAATCCCTTAACGTGAGTTTTCGTT
CCACTGAGCGTCAGACCCCGTAGAAAAGATCAAAGGATCTTCTTGAGATCCTTTTTTTCTGCGCGTAATC
TGCTGCTTGCAAACAAAAAAACCACCGCTACCAGCGGTGGTTTGTTTGCCGGATCAAGAGCTACCAACTC
TTTTTCCGAAGGTAACTGGCTTCAGCAGAGCGCAGATACCAAATACTGTTCTTCTAGTGTAGCCGTAGTT
AGGCCACCACTTCAAGAACTCTGTAGCACCGCCTACATACCTCGCTCTGCTAATCCTGTTACCAGTGGCT
GCTGCCAGTGGCGATAAGTCGTGTCTTACCGGGTTGGACTCAAGACGATAGTTACCGGATAAGGCGCAGC
GGTCGGGCTGAACGGGGGGTTCGTGCACACAGCCCAGCTTGGAGCGAACGACCTACACCGAACTGAGATA
CCTACAGCGTGAGCTATGAGAAAGCGCCACGCTTCCCGAAGGGAGAAAGGCGGACAGGTATCCGGTAAGC
GGCAGGGTCGGAACAGGAGAGCGCACGAGGGAGCTTCCAGGGGGAAACGCCTGGTATCTTTATAGTCCTG
TCGGGTTTCGCCACCTCTGACTTGAGCGTCGATTTTTGTGATGCTCGTCAGGGGGGCGGAGCCTATGGAA
AAACGCCAGCAACGCGGCCTTTTTACGGTTCCTGGCCTTTTGCTGGCCTTTTGCTCACATGTTCTTTCCT
GCGTTATCCCCTGATTCTGTGGATAACCGTATTACCGCCTTTGAGTGAGCTGATACCGCTCGCCGCAGCC
GAACGACCGAGCGCAGCGAGTCAGTGAGCGAGGAAGCGGAAGAGCGCCCAATACGCAAACCGCCTCTCCC
CGCGCGTTGGCCGATTCATTAATGCAGCTGGCACGACAGGTTTCCCGACTGGAAAGCGGGCAGTGAGCGC
AACGCAATTAATGTGAGTTAGCTCACTCATTAGGCACCCCAGGCTTTACACTTTATGCTTCCGGCTCGTA
TGTTGTGTGGAATTGTGAGCGGATAACAATTTCACACAGGAAACAGCTATGACCATGATTACGCCAAGCG
CGCAATTAACCCTCACTAAAGGGAACAAAAGCTGGGTACCGGGCCCCCCCTCGAGGTCGACGGTATCGAT
AAGCTTGATATCGAGTCAATACCTGAACTGCTACCTTAGTGACACTTTTAATAGGGTCATGATGGATGGG
ACCATTAGGAGACCCTTGTGTCTCACATCACTTGGAGAGTCCATTTTCCACAAGCCAATTTAAAAACCTA
GATTTCTTCACTTATTTTCCAGAGAAAGATTATTTACCAATGCCACTCTTGGGTGTTAGGAATGCTATGT
TGGTAAATGCAGGAAGCCATGAATACAGAGACGATACTTGGTTACAGATACATGGATACTACAGGGCCCA
TGGTTACCAGAGAATGATTGGTTCAGTTAAAAACAGACGCAATGCCCCTGATTAGAAGAAAATATCATGA
ACGTTTTTTGATGACATGTTTAATTTTTCTTTCAACTCCTCCCAACTCTCCCCACCCCATTTTAGAGTGC
AGACACAGAAAAAAGAAGACTCTAGAAAGGTAAGCTCTCCCGGGTTGTATCAGTTGCTTTAGGAACATGC
AGTCTTTAAGATTTCCCCTGGTTTCTTTCTTTTTGTTCCTTGTGTCCTTCTCTTTCTCCCTCACCCCTTC
CTTCTCCCCATTCTTTTTTTATTTACTTATTTTTAGTCAAATTGTTTTTTATATTATATATTCTGGTCAT
GTTTCTTCCTGTCTACCCGCTCCTCTCAGATTGCACTGCCTCCCTCCCCACCAAACAATATTTTCTCTCT
TTCCTTCAATGAGGAGGGGAAAAAAGAAAAAGAAAACCTACAAAAAAA
