>Addgene plasmid #113118 | Dppa1-T2A-H2B-Halo donor | depositor partial sequence | sequence record 213389 | Dppa1-T2A-H2B-Halo donor sequence 7411 bps
[52 nt withheld, positions 1-52]
C
[91 nt withheld, positions 54-144]
A
[49 nt withheld, positions 146-194]
CCTTTGACGTTGGAGTCCACGTTCTTT
[37 nt withheld, positions 222-258]
ACCCTATCTCGGTCTATTCTTTTGATTTATAAGGGATTTTGCCGATTTCGGCCTATTGGTTAAAAAATGA
GCTGATTTAACAAAAATTTAACGCGAATTTTAACAAAATATTAACGCTTACAATTTAGGTGGCACTTTTC
GGGGAAATGTGCGCGGAACCCCTATTTGTTTATTTTTCTAAATACATTCAAATATGTATCCGCTCATGAG
ACAATAACCCTGATAAATGCTTCAATAATATTGAAAAAGGAAGAGTATGAGTATTCAACATTTCCGTGTC
GCCCTTATTCCCTTTTTTGCGGCATTTTGCCTTCCTGTTTTTGCTCACCCAGAAACGCTGGTGAAAGTAA
AAGATGCTGAAGATCAGTTGGGTGCACGAGTGGGTTACATCGAACTGGATCTCAACAGCGGTAAGATCCT
TGAGAGTTTTCGCCCCGAAGAACGTTTTCCAATGATGAGCACTTTTAAAGTTCTGCTATGTGGCGCGGTA
TTATCCCGTATTGACGCCGGGCAAGAGCAACTCGGTCGCCGCATACACTATTCTCAGAATGACTTGGTTG
AGTACTCACCAGTCACAGAAAAGCATCTTACGGATGGCATGACAGTAAGAGAATTATGCAGTGCTGCCAT
AACCATGAGTGATAACACTGCGGCCAACTTACTTCTGACAACGATCGGAGGACCGAAGGAGCTAACCGCT
TTTTTGCACAACATGGGGGATCATGTAACTCGCCTTGATCGTTGGGAACCGGAGCTGAATGAAGCCATAC
CAAACGACGAGCGTGACACCACGATGCCTGTAGCAATGGCAACAACGTTGCGCAAACTATTAACTGGCGA
ACTACTTACTCTAGCTTCCCGGCAACAATTAATAGACTGGATGGAGGCGGATAAAGTTGCAGGACCACTT
CTGCGCTCGGCCCTTCCGGCTGGCTGGTTTATTGCTGATAAATCTGGAGCCGGTGAGCGTGGGTCTCGCG
GTATCATTGCAGCACTGGGGCCAGATGGTAAGCCCTCCCGTATCGTAGTTATCTACACGACGGGGAGTCA
GGCAACTATGGATGAACGAAATAGACAGATCGCTGAGATAGGTGCCTCACTGATTAAGCATTGGTAACTG
TCAGACCAAGTTTACTCATATATACTTTAGATTGATTTAAAACTTCATTTTTAATTTAAAAGGATCTAGG
TGAAGATCCTTTTTGATAATCTCATGACCAAAATCCCTTAACGTGAGTTTTCGTTCCACTGAGCGTCAGA
CCCCGTAGAAAAGATCAAAGGATCTTCTTGAGATCCTTTTTTTCTGCGCGTAATCTGCTGCTTGCAAACA
AAAAAACCACCGCTACCAGCGGTGGTTTGTTTGCCGGATCAAGAGCTACCAACTCTTTTTCCGAAGGTAA
CTGGCTTCAGCAGAGCGCAGATACCAAATACTGTCCTTCTAGTGTAGCCGTAGTTAGGCCACCACTTCAA
GAACTCTGTAGCACCGCCTACATACCTCGCTCTGCTAATCCTGTTACCAGTGGCTGCTGCCAGTGGCGAT
AAGTCGTGTCTTACCGGGTTGGACTCAAGACGATAGTTACCGGATAAGGCGCAGCGGTCGGGCTGAACGG
GGGGTTCGTGCACACAGCCCAGCTTGGAGCGAACGACCTACACCGAACTGAGATACCTACAGCGTGAGCT
ATGAGAAAGCGCCACGCTTCCCGAAGGGAGAAAGGCGGACAGGTATCCGGTAAGCGGCAGGGTCGGAACA
GGAGAGCGCACGAGGGAGCTTCCAGGGGGAAACGCCTGGTATCTTTATAGTCCTGTCGGGTTTCGCCACC
TCTGACTTGAGCGTCGATTTTTGTGATGCTCGTCAGGGGGGCGGAGCCTATGGAAAAACGCCAGCAACGC
GGCCTTTTTACGGTTCCTGGCCTTTTGCTGGCCTTTTGCTCACATGTTCTTTCCTGCGTTATCCCCTGAT
TCTGTGGATAACCGTATTACCGCCTTTGAGTGAGCTGATACCGCTCGCCGCAGCCGAACGACCGAGCGCA
GCGAGTCAGTGAGCGAGGAAGCGGAAGAGCGCCCAATACGCAAACCGCCTCTCCCCGCGCGTTGGCCGAT
TCATTAATGCAGCTGGCACGACAGGTTTCCCGACTGGAAAGCGGGCAGTGAGCGCAACGCAATTAATGTG
AGTTAGCTCACTCATTAGGCACCCCAGGCTTTACACTTTATGCTTCCGGCTCGTATGTTGTGTGGAATTG
TGAGCGGATAACAATTTCACACAGGAAACAGCTATGACCATGATTACGCCAAGCGCGCAATTAACCCTCA
CTAAAGGGAACAAAAGCTGGGTACCGGGCCCCCCCTCGAGGTCGACGGTATCGATAAGCTTGATATCGAG
TCAATACCTGAACTGCTACCTTAGTGACACTTTTAATAGGGTCATGATGGATGGGACCATTAGGAGACCC
TTGTGTCTCACATCACTTGGAGAGTCCATTTTCCACAAGCCAATTTAAAAACCTAGATTTCTTCACTTAT
TTTCCAGAGAAAGATTATTTACCAATGCCACTCTTGGGTGTTAGGAATGCTATGTTGGTAAATGCAGGAA
GCCATGAATACAGAGACGATACTTGGTTACAGATACATGGATACTACAGGGCCCATGGTTACCAGAGAAT
GATTGGTTCAGTTAAAAACAGACGCAATGCCCCTGATTAGAAGAAAATATCATGAACGTTTTTTGATGAC
ATGTTTAATTTTTCTTTCAACTCCTCCCAACTCTCCCCACCCCATTTTAGAGTGCAGACACAGAAAAAAG
AAGACTCTAGAAAGGTAAGCTCTCCCGGGTTGTATCAGTTGCTTTAGGAACATGCAGTCTTTAAGATTTC
CCCTGGTTTCTTTCTTTTTGTTCCTTGTGTCCTTCTCTTTCTCCCTCACCCCTTCCTTCTCCCCATTCTT
TTTTTATTTACTTATTTTTAGTCAAATTGTTTTTTATATTATATATTCTGGTCATGTTTCTTCCTGTCTA
CCCGCTCCTCTCAGATTGCACTGCCTCCCTCCCCACCAAACAATATTTTCTCTCTTTCCTTCAATGAGGA
GGGGAAAAAAGAAAAAGAAAACCTACAAAAAAAATACTAAGATGAGTTCAAAATAATCACCCGAAGACAG
ATTTGTGTCAATTGTCACATTGCACCATTTGAGCTTTCTGACCCTATGTTGTTTCCATCCCTGTACACAT
GACACTGACCCAAGCACAGAAAAGCTTTGTCCCCACTTCTTTGTAATCCTCAGCACAGGTGCTCTTGTGG
CTGAATGGAGATGCTCATTTTGGTTCTACATTTCAGTGGTAGAGAGGGCCAGTATACAGATGGCAAAATC
CACAATGTCCAAAGCCCACCCATGAGTTTAAGTTAGTCTGTTTCCTTCTTTGATTTGCTCCTCTGTGAGC
TCTAGAAGCTCAAATCCCAGTCTACCATGACTATTTGCAATAAATGTTCCACTCACAGCAGATGGGAAAG
GCTAGAACCCAGACCCCAGCAGTTCTCAAACCATTGACTTTCCCTGTGGGGCCTGATGTCTTGTGCACGT
GCTGTATGCAAGTGTGTGTCATGCATGTTGTCTTTGTAGTTGTTTCCAAGACAACCAGCTCCCTGTGGAA
AGGAAATGCTTATTGTTTCACCAATTTTCCCACACTATATTAATATTAGAGTATGCAGATTTCAAAACCA
TTTTTTTCTTTAGCAGGAATTTATTAATTATTGTGTTGGGAACTAGTTTTAGCGGTAGTTGCGGTGGTGT
GGTTTTGTGTGTAAAGTCCATGGCACCTGAGAAGGTCAGAGAACACTTTGTGGGGCTGGGTCTCTCCGGC
CTGTCTCTGGTTACCAGGGATGTAGCATGGGTCACCTCCTCACCTTAGGACCACAGTGCTAAGCTGAAAT
ACAGGAGCCACCCAGTTCTTAGTCCTGTTCCAGAATGGACATCCTGATTAGAATCCTCCACTAGGTGTTA
TATATCTGCCTTTTAAACTTGCCACTCTTGTTTCCATTACATGAGTAGATGGATAGATGCTAATATGAAC
TTCGTTTTTAATTTTAATGTTATTTTTTTTTAGTTTGTCTGATGTTTATTAAGCAAACTTTTCTATGATT
TAATACCACATTTCTGTGTGGGACTGTTCATTCACTGTTACAGTTTTGTTGTGAGTGGGGATTCTGCAGC
CCCAAATTCACTCAAGCTGAATCATGAATGAAAAGAATCTGCTCAGATCTGAAAAGTGACCTTCATGTTC
CTTTCTTAACAACTCTCTCTTCAGCTCGGTTGTCTTCCATGGATTTCAGAATGAAGTTTTTCAAAGTGCA
GAGCAACCCGAAGCTGTAGACACTGTCGACATTATCAAAGTTCCAGTTGCCATTGATATCGAATTCGAGG
GCAGAGGAAGTCTTCTAACATGCGGTGACGTGGAGGAGAATCCCGGCCCTACCGGTATGCCAGAGCCAGC
GAAGTCTGCTCCCGCCCCGAAAAAGGGCTCCAAGAAGGCGGTGACTAAGGCGCAGAAGAAAGGCGGCAAG
AAGCGCAAGCGCAGCCGCAAGGAGAGCTATTCCATCTATGTGTACAAGGTTCTGAAGCAGGTCCACCCTG
ACACCGGCATTTCGTCCAAGGCCATGGGCATCATGAATTCGTTTGTGAACGACATTTTCGAGCGCATCGC
AGGTGAGGCTTCCCGCCTGGCGCATTACAACAAGCGCTCGACCATCACCTCCAGGGAGATCCAGACGGCC
GTGCGCCTGCTGCTGCCTGGGGAGTTGGCCAAGCACGCCGTGTCCGAGGGTACTAAGGCCATCACCAAGT
ACACCAGCGCTAAGGATCCACCGGTCGCCACCATGGAGGATCTGTACTTTCAGAGCGATAACGATGGATC
CGAAATCGGTACTGGCTTTCCATTCGACCCCCATTATGTGGAAGTCCTGGGCGAGCGCATGCACTACGTC
GATGTTGGTCCGCGCGATGGCACCCCTGTGCTGTTCCTGCACGGTAACCCGACCTCCTCCTACGTGTGGC
GCAACATCATCCCGCATGTTGCACCGACCCATCGCTGCATTGCTCCAGACCTGATCGGTATGGGCAAATC
CGACAAACCAGACCTGGGTTATTTCTTCGACGACCACGTCCGCTTCATGGATGCCTTCATCGAAGCCCTG
GGTCTGGAAGAGGTCGTCCTGGTCATTCACGACTGGGGCTCCGCTCTGGGTTTCCACTGGGCCAAGCGCA
ATCCAGAGCGCGTCAAAGGTATTGCATTTATGGAGTTCATCCGCCCTATCCCGACCTGGGACGAATGGCC
AGAATTTGCCCGCGAGACCTTCCAGGCCTTCCGCACCACCGACGTCGGCCGCAAGCTGATCATCGATCAG
AACGTTTTTATCGAGGGTACGCTGCCGATGGGTGTCGTCCGCCCGCTGACTGAAGTCGAGATGGACCATT
ACCGCGAGCCGTTCCTGAATCCTGTTGACCGCGAGCCACTGTGGCGCTTCCCAAACGAGCTGCCAATCGC
CGGTGAGCCAGCGAACATCGTCGCGCTGGTCGAAGAATACATGGACTGGCTGCACCAGTCCCCTGTCCCG
AAGCTGCTGTTCTGGGGCACCCCAGGCGTTCTGATCCCACCGGCCGAAGCCGCTCGCCTGGCCAAAAGCC
TGCCTAACTGCAAGGCTGTGGACATCGGCCCGGGTCTGAATCTGCTGCAAGAAGACAACCCGGACCTGAT
CGGCAGCGAGATCGCGCGCTGGCTGTCTACTCTGGAGATTTCCGGTTAAGGATCCACTAGTTCTAGAGCG
GCCGCTGAGGGGCCATCATCCTAAGACTGCAGAAGAAAGAATGTCACCTGACCATGCTGTTATATTTTCT
CTGTGTCAGTTCATAGCGTGTTCCAATTTGCCAGCAGCAGTGGAGAGGGCGTCCCTCTCGCTGTTCATAG
GCCTAGTCATTGTTCATATAGGACTCATTCCTACCACACACTGGGGAGCATTCTCTCAAACAGGAACAGC
TTAGAATCTCCTGTGTGCTTTAGATGCCCCAAGTTGTGTCTATGAGACAAAATCATTGGTAATGCAGAAA
AGGGACTTCAACTTAGTTATGAAACCCATAAAGAAGAGAGGGATACGATTTAAAAATTAAAATATGTAAA
TAATTAAATAAATAAATGCACGGGGGAGGAATAAATAAATGCAAGTGGGGAGGGCAAGACTTAATTTTGA
AGTACTTCATTATCATGCTTCCTTTCTTTTATTGTAACTTATAACATTATTTTCATCACCTTCCCCAAAG
GGGCTTAAGTCATGGGAACTACGGGTTTAATTTGTCTGGTAGATAAACAGAAAGGAGTCTAGAGGCGTCT
ATGTTTTCTAATGGCTCCTGAAATATGACACAGTGTACTATGGTTGATCTTAGGATAAGAATGTGTGTTT
TCTGTCAGGAGAGGCTACCATGGTGAGTATGGACCAGGCAGACACCTGGGAAGAGGATAATGGGGCACAG
GCTTGAGTTCATTAGAGCTATTTTCACTACACTTCTGCCTTGATGCTCGGTGTTCCTAGACTCACTCCCC
GAGCTCTGAGTTAGGAGCTAGAAGGAGACAAAGCAGAAATGGAAGGGAAGATGAGCGAGGGGGCCTCAGG
GTCTCAGCCTTAGAGAAGTCCTGTTGCAGGTGGGACAATGTTTGGGGCTACCACTGGTTTCATGTAGAGT
TCTAAGTTTCTAATTGTCTACAGGCCATGTTTATATTTAAATGTATTTCAGAAAACAAAATATTTTTTTA
TAGTGAATCAGTTTGAAACAATCAGCAAACTATCTGGTTTTGCTAAGAATTAACAAAGGCTGCTGTATTG
ATGCGGCCGCCACCGCGGTGGAGCTCCAATTCGCCCTATAGTGAGTCGTATTACGCGCGCTCACTGGCCG
TCGTTTTACAACGTCGTGACTGGGAAAACCCTGGCGTTACCCAACTTAATCGCCTTGCAGCACATCCCCC
TTTCGCCAGCTGGCGTAATAGCGAAGAGGCCCGCACCGATCGCCCTTCCCAACAGTTGCGCAGCCTGAAT
GGCGAATGGG
[73 nt withheld, positions 7339-7411]
